>Addgene plasmid #121730 | IO001: pMVP (R4-R3) eGFP | addgene full sequence | sequence record 237136 | Addgene NGS Result
CTTTCCTGCGTTATCCCCTGATTCTGTGGATAACCGTATTACCGCCTTTGAGTGAGCTGATACCGCTCGC
CGCAGCCGAACGACCGAGCGCAGCGAGTCAGTGAGCGAGGAAGCGGAAGAGCGCCCAATACGCAAACCGC
CTCTCCCCGCGCGTTGGCCGATTCATTAATGCAGCTGGCACGACAGGTTTCCCGACTGGAAAGCGGGCAG
TGAGCGCAACGCAATTAATACGCGTACCGCTAGCCAGGAAGAGTTTGTAGAAACGCAAAAAGGCCATCCG
TCAGGATGGCCTTCTGCTTAGTTTGATGCCTGGCAGTTTATGGCGGGCGTCCTGCCCGCCACCCTCCGGG
CCGTTGCTTCACAACGTTCAAATCCGCTCCCGGCGGATTTGTCCTACTCAGGAGAGCGTTCACCGACAAA
CAACAGATAAAACGAAAGGCCCAGTCTTCCGACTGAGCCTTTCGTTTTATTTGATGCCTGGCAGTTCCCT
ACTCTCGCGTTAACGCTAGCATGGATGTTTTCCCAGTCACGACGTTGTAAAACGACGGCCAGTCTTAAGC
TCGGGCCCCTACAGGTCACTAATACCATCTAAGTAGTTGATTCATAGTGACTGGATATGTTGTGTTTTAC
AGTATTATGTAGTCTGTTTTTTATGCAAAATCTAATTTAATATATTGATATTTATATCATTTTACGTTTC
TCGTTCAACTTTTCTATACAAAGTTGCCATGGTGAGCAAGGGCGAGGAGCTGTTCACCGGGGTGGTGCCC
ATCCTGGTCGAGCTGGACGGCGACGTAAACGGCCACAAGTTCAGCGTGTCCGGCGAGGGCGAGGGCGATG
CCACCTACGGCAAGCTGACCCTGAAGTTCATCTGCACCACCGGCAAGCTGCCCGTGCCCTGGCCCACCCT
CGTGACCACCCTGACCTACGGCGTGCAGTGCTTCAGCCGCTACCCCGACCACATGAAGCAGCACGACTTC
TTCAAGTCCGCCATGCCCGAAGGCTACGTCCAGGAGCGCACCATCTTCTTCAAGGACGACGGCAACTACA
AGACCCGCGCCGAGGTGAAGTTCGAGGGCGACACCCTGGTGAACCGCATCGAGCTGAAGGGCATCGACTT
CAAGGAGGACGGCAACATCCTGGGGCACAAGCTGGAGTACAACTACAACAGCCACAACGTCTATATCATG
GCCGACAAGCAGAAGAACGGCATCAAGGTGAACTTCAAGATCCGCCACAACATCGAGGACGGCAGCGTGC
AGCTCGCCGACCACTACCAGCAGAACACCCCCATCGGCGACGGCCCCGTGCTGCTGCCCGACAACCACTA
CCTGAGCACCCAGTCCGCCCTGAGCAAAGACCCCAACGAGAAGCGCGATCACATGGTCCTGCTGGAGTTC
GTGACCGCCGCCGGGATCACTCTCGGCATGGACGAGCTGTACAAGTAAACAACTTTGTATAATAAAGTTG
AACGAGAAACGTAAAATGATATAAATATCAATATATTAAATTAGATTTTGCATAAAAAACAGACTACATA
ATACTGTAAAACACAACATATCCAGTCACTATGAATCAACTACTTAGATGGTATTAGTGACCTGTACTGC
AGGGCGGCCGCGATATCCCCTATAGTGAGTCGTATTACATGGTCATAGCTGTTTCCTGGCAGCTCTGGCC
CGTGTCTCAAAATCTCTGATGTTACATTGCACAAGATAAAAATATATCATCATGAACAATAAAACTGTCT
GCTTACATAAACAGTAATACAAGGGGTGTTATGAGCCATATTCAACGGGAAACGTCGAGGCCGCGATTAA
ATTCCAACATGGATGCTGATTTATATGGGTATAAATGGGCTCGCGATAATGTCGGGCAATCAGGTGCGAC
AATCTATCGCTTGTATGGGAAGCCCGATGCGCCAGAGTTGTTTCTGAAACATGGCAAAGGTAGCGTTGCC
AATGATGTTACAGATGAGATGGTCAGACTAAACTGGCTGACGGAATTTATGCCTCTTCCGACCATCAAGC
ATTTTATCCGTACTCCTGATGATGCATGGTTACTCACCACTGCGATCCCCGGAAAAACAGCATTCCAGGT
ATTAGAAGAATATCCTGATTCAGGTGAAAATATTGTTGATGCGCTGGCAGTGTTCCTGCGCCGGTTGCAT
TCGATTCCTGTTTGTAATTGTCCTTTTAACAGCGATCGCGTATTTCGTCTCGCTCAGGCGCAATCACGAA
TGAATAACGGTTTGGTTGATGCGAGTGATTTTGATGACGAGCGTAATGGCTGGCCTGTTGAACAAGTCTG
GAAAGAAATGCATAAACTTTTGCCATTCTCACCGGATTCAGTCGTCACTCATGGTGATTTCTCACTTGAT
AACCTTATTTTTGACGAGGGGAAATTAATAGGTTGTATTGATGTTGGACGAGTCGGAATCGCAGACCGAT
ACCAGGATCTTGCCATCCTATGGAACTGCCTCGGTGAGTTTTCTCCTTCATTACAGAAACGGCTTTTTCA
AAAATATGGTATTGATAATCCTGATATGAATAAATTGCAGTTTCATTTGATGCTCGATGAGTTTTTCTAA
TCAGAATTGGTTAATTGGTTGTAACACTGGCAGAGCATTACGCTGACTTGACGGGACGGCGCAAGCTCAT
GACCAAAATCCCTTAACGTGAGTTACGCGTCGTTCCACTGAGCGTCAGACCCCGTAGAAAAGATCAAAGG
ATCTTCTTGAGATCCTTTTTTTCTGCGCGTAATCTGCTGCTTGCAAACAAAAAAACCACCGCTACCAGCG
GTGGTTTGTTTGCCGGATCAAGAGCTACCAACTCTTTTTCCGAAGGTAACTGGCTTCAGCAGAGCGCAGA
TACCAAATACTGTTCTTCTAGTGTAGCCGTAGTTAGGCCACCACTTCAAGAACTCTGTAGCACCGCCTAC
ATACCTCGCTCTGCTAATCCTGTTACCAGTGGCTGCTGCCAGTGGCGATAAGTCGTGTCTTACCGGGTTG
GACTCAAGACGATAGTTACCGGATAAGGCGCAGCGGTCGGGCTGAACGGGGGGTTCGTGCACACAGCCCA
GCTTGGAGCGAACGACCTACACCGAACTGAGATACCTACAGCGTGAGCTATGAGAAAGCGCCACGCTTCC
CGAAGGGAGAAAGGCGGACAGGTATCCGGTAAGCGGCAGGGTCGGAACAGGAGAGCGCACGAGGGAGCTT
CCAGGGGGAAACGCCTGGTATCTTTATAGTCCTGTCGGGTTTCGCCACCTCTGACTTGAGCGTCGATTTT
TGTGATGCTCGTCAGGGGGGCGGAGCCTATGGAAAAACGCCAGCAACGCGGCCTTTTTACGGTTCCTGGC
CTTTTGCTGGCCTTTTGCTCACATGTT
Features (pLannotate 1.2.2; 11 found; start..end, strand, type, name):
    121..213     +  CDS            lacI (fragment): lac repressor; lacI; The lac repressor binds to the lac operator to inhibit transcription in E. coli. This inhibition can be relieved by adding lactose or isopropyl-β-D-thiogalactopyranoside (IPTG).
    268..295     -  terminator     rrnB T2 terminator: transcription terminator T2 from the E. coli rrnB gene
    427..470     +  terminator     rrnB T1 terminator: Escherichia coli rrnB; transcription terminator T1 from the E. coli rrnB gene
    517..553     -  CDS            lacZα (fragment): LacZα fragment of β-galactosidase; lacZ fragment
    603..722     -  protein_bind   attR1: mutant version of attR; recombination site for the Gateway® LR reaction LR Clonase™
    706..726     -  protein_bind   attB4: mutant version of attB; core recombination site for the Gateway® BP reaction BP Clonase™
    729..1448    +  CDS            EGFP: the original enhanced GFP (Yang et al., 1996) mammalian codon-optimized
   1450..1573    +  protein_bind   attR3: mutant version of attR; recombination site for the Gateway® LR reaction LR Clonase™
   1629..1647    -  promoter       T7 promoter: promoter for bacteriophage T7 RNA polymerase
   1781..2590    +  CDS            KanR: aminoglycoside phosphotransferase; aph(3')-Ia; confers resistance to kanamycin in bacteria or G418 (Geneticin®) in eukaryotes
   2737..3325    +  rep_origin     ori: high-copy-number ColE1/pMB1/pBR322/pUC origin of replication
