[The description below was written by a language model from this plasmid's Addgene catalogue record and pLannotate feature annotations shown in this document.]
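Description:
IO001: pMVP (R4-R3) eGFP is a Gateway entry plasmid from the pMVP modular cloning platform, built on the Invitrogen pDONR221 P4r-P3r donor backbone. It is not an expression vector in its own right. It is a bacterial shuttle for a single building block, maintained in E. coli at high copy from a ColE1/pUC-type origin and selected with kanamycin through an aminoglycoside phosphotransferase (KanR) gene. The sequenced record is 3,387 nt, consistent with the stated backbone and insert sizes.

The payload is a synthetic, mammalian codon-optimized EGFP coding sequence of about 720 bp. It was introduced by Gateway recombination and is flanked by attR-type sites. The annotation software labels the upstream site attR1 with an overlapping attB4 core. Taken together with the plasmid name and the P4r-P3r backbone, this indicates an attR4 site, and the downstream site is annotated as attR3. No promoter driving EGFP and no polyadenylation signal are annotated within the cassette, as expected for an entry module that receives its regulatory elements from neighbouring components. The rrnB T1 and T2 terminators sit upstream of the cassette and insulate it from read-through transcription in bacteria. A T7 promoter and short lacI and lacZα fragments are backbone remnants, and the M13 forward and reverse primer sites listed in the record allow sequencing across the insert.

The plasmid supplies eGFP as the R4-R3 position element in 3- or 4-component MultiSite Gateway Pro LR assemblies. There it recombines in a defined order and orientation with compatible entry clones and a destination vector to build transgene expression constructs.
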