Addgene plasmid #121730: IO001: pMVP (R4-R3) eGFP
Purpose: pMVP R4-R3 entry plasmid, contains eGFP for 3- or 4-component MultiSite Gateway Pro assembly
Depositing lab: Christopher Newgard. Depositing organization: Duke University. Publication: Creation of versatile cloning platforms for transgene expression and dCas9-based epigenome editing. Haldeman JM, Conway AE, Arlotto ME, Slentz DH, Muoio DM, Becker TC, Newgard CB. Nucleic Acids Res. 2018 Dec 27. pii: 5264291. doi: 10.1093/nar/gky1286. PubMed 30590691.
Backbone
  Vector backbone: pDONR221 P4r-P3r
  Backbone manufacturer: Invitrogen
  Backbone size w/o insert (bp): 2664
  Vector type: Synthetic Biology ; pMVP Gateway Entry Plasmid
Growth in bacteria
  Bacterial resistance: Kanamycin, 50 μg/mL
  Growth temperature: 37°C
  Growth strain: DH5alpha
  Copy number: High Copy
Gene/Insert
  Gene/Insert name: eGFP
  Species: Synthetic
  Insert size (bp): 723
  Cloning method: Gateway Cloning
  Sequencing primers: 5′ M13F; 3′ M13R
Terms and licenses: Academic/Nonprofit Terms; Industry Terms: Not Available to Industry
How to cite: IO001: pMVP (R4-R3) eGFP was a gift from Christopher Newgard (Addgene plasmid # 121730 ; http://n2t.net/addgene:121730 ; RRID:Addgene_121730)
